>Addgene plasmid #48514 | pFUSB4_GCAG | depositor full sequence | sequence record 70214 | Full Sequence
ATGTTTTCCCAGTCACGACGTTGTAAAACGACGGCCAGTCTTAAGCGTCTCATGGCCTGACCCCGGACCA
AGTGGTGGCCTATCGCCAGCAACAATGGCGGCAAGCAAGCGCTCGAAACGGTGCAGCGGCTGTTGCCGGT
GCTGTGCCAGGACCATGGCCTGACTCCGGACCAAGTGGTGGCTATCGCCAGCCACGATGGCGGCAAGCAA
GCGCTCGAAACGGTGCAGCGGCTGTTGCCGGTGCTGTGCCAGGACCATGGCCTGACCCCGGACCAAGTGG
TGGCTATCGCCAGCAACATTGGCGGCAAGCAAGCGCTCGAAACGGTGCAGCGGCTGTTGCCGGTGCTGTG
CCAGGACCATGGCCTGACCCCGGACCAAGTGGTGGCTATCGCCAGCAACAATGGCGGCAAGCAAGCGCTC
GAAACGGTGCAGCGGCTGTTGCCGGTGCTGTGCCAGGACCATGGCCTGACCCCGGACCAAGTGGTGGCTA
TCGAGACGTCTAGACCAGCCAGGACAGAAATGCCTCGACTTCGCTGCTACCCAAGGTTGCCGGGTGACGC
ACACCGTGGAAACGGATGAAGGCACGAACCCAGTGGACATAAGCCTGTTCGGTTCGTAAGCTGTAATGCA
AGTAGCGTATGCGCTCACGCAACTGGTCCAGAACCTTGACCGAACGCAGCGGTGGTAACGGCGCAGTGGC
GGTTTTCATGGCTTGTTATGACTGTTTTTTTGGGGTACAGTCTATGCCTCGGGCATCCAAGCAGCAAGCG
CGTTACGCCGTGGGTCGATGTTTGATGTTATGGAGCAGCAACGATGTTACGCAGCAGGGCAGTCGCCCTA
AAACAAAGTTAAACATTATGAGGGAAGCGGTGATCGCCGAAGTATCGACTCAACTATCAGAGGTAGTTGG
CGTCATCGAGCGCCATCTCGAACCGACGTTGCTGGCCGTACATTTGTACGGCTCCGCAGTGGATGGCGGC
CTGAAGCCACACAGTGATATTGATTTGCTGGTTACGGTGACCGTAAGGCTTGATGAAACAACGCGGCGAG
CTTTGATCAACGACCTTTTGGAAACTTCGGCTTCCCCTGGAGAGAGCGAGATTCTCCGCGCTGTAGAAGT
CACCATTGTTGTGCACGACGACATCATTCCGTGGCGTTATCCAGCTAAGCGCGAACTGCAATTTGGAGAA
TGGCAGCGCAATGACATTCTTGCAGGTATCTTCGAGCCAGCCACGATCGACATTGATCTGGCTATCTTGC
TGACAAAAGCAAGAGAACATAGCGTTGCCTTGGTAGGTCCAGCGGCGGAGGAACTCTTTGATCCGGTTCC
TGAACAGGATCTATTTGAGGCGCTAAATGAAACCTTAACGCTATGGAACTCGCCGCCCGACTGGGCTGGC
GATGAGCGAAATGTAGTGCTTACGTTGTCCCGCATTTGGTACAGCGCAGTAACCGGCAAAATCGCGCCGA
AGGATGTCGCTGCCGACTGGGCAATGGAGCGCCTGCCGGCCCAGTATCAGCCCGTCATACTTGAAGCTAG
ACAGGCTTATCTTGGACAAGAAGAAGATCGCTTGGCCTCGCGCGCAGATCAGTTGGAAGAATTTGTCCAC
TACGTGAAAGGCGAGATCACCAAGGTAGTCGGCAAATAACCCTCGAGCCACCCATGACCAAAATCCCTTA
ACGTGAGTTACGCGTCGTTCCACTGAGCGTCAGACCCCGTAGAAAAGATCAAAGGATCTTCTTGAGATCC
TTTTTTTCTGCGCGTAATCTGCTGCTTGCAAACAAAAAAACCACCGCTACCAGCGGTGGTTTGTTTGCCG
GATCAAGAGCTACCAACTCTTTTTCCGAAGGTAACTGGCTTCAGCAGAGCGCAGATACCAAATACTGTCC
TTCTAGTGTAGCCGTAGTTAGGCCACCACTTCAAGAACTCTGTAGCACCGCCTACATACCTCGCTCTGCT
AATCCTGTTACCAGTGGCTGCTGCCAGTGGCGATAAGTCGTGTCTTACCGGGTTGGACTCAAGACGATAG
TTACCGGATAAGGCGCAGCGGTCGGGCTGAACGGGGGGTTCGTGCACACAGCCCAGCTTGGAGCGAACGA
CCTACACCGAACTGAGATACCTACAGCGTGAGCATTGAGAAAGCGCCACGCTTCCCGAAGGGAGAAAGGC
GGACAGGTATCCGGTAAGCGGCAGGGTCGGAACAGGAGAGCGCACGAGGGAGCTTCCAGGGGGAAACGCC
TGGTATCTTTATAGTCCTGTCGGGTTTCGCCACCTCTGACTTGAGCGTCGATTTTTGTGATGCTCGTCAG
GGGGGCGGAGCCTATGGAAAAACGCCAGCAACGCGGCCTTTTTACGGTTCCTGGCCTTTTGCTGGCCTTT
TGCTCACATGTTCTTTCCTGCGTTATCCCCTGATTCTGTGGATAACCGTATTACCGCCTTTGAGTGAGCT
GATACCGCTCGCCGCAGCCGAACGACCGAGCGCAGCGAGTCAGTGAGCGAGGAAGCGGAAGAGCGCCCAA
TACGCAAACCGCCTCTCCCCGCGCGTTGGCCGATTCATTAATGCAGCTGGCACGACAGGTTTCCCGACTG
GAAAGCGGGCAGTGAGCGCAACGCAATTAATACGCGTACCGCTAGCCAGGAAGAGTTTGTAGAAACGCAA
AAAGGCCATCCGTCAGGATGGCCTTCTGCTTAGTTTGATGCCTGGCAGTTTATGGCGGGCGTCCTGCCCG
CCACCCTCCGGGCCGTTGCTTCACAACGTTCAAATCCGCTCCCGGCGGATTTGTCCTACTCAGGAGAGCG
TTCACCGACAAACAACAGATAAAACGAAAGGCCCAGTCTTCCGACTGAGCCTTTCGTTTTATTTGATGCC
TGGCAGTTCCCTACTCTCGCGTTAACGCTAGCATGG
Features (pLannotate 1.2.2; 8 found; start..end, strand, type, name):
      3..39      -  CDS            lacZα (fragment): LacZα fragment of β-galactosidase; lacZ fragment
    596..619     +  promoter       Pc promoter (fragment): intI1 (promoter lies within the coding sequence); class 1 integron promoter
    795..851     +  CDS            GmR (fragment): gentamycin acetyltransferase; aacC1; confers resistance to gentamycin
    858..1649    +  CDS            SmR: aminoglycoside adenylyltransferase (Murphy, 1985); aadA; confers resistance to spectinomycin and streptomycin
   1742..2330    +  rep_origin     ori: high-copy-number ColE1/pMB1/pBR322/pUC origin of replication
   2513..2605    +  CDS            lacI (fragment): lac repressor; lacI; The lac repressor binds to the lac operator to inhibit transcription in E. coli. This inhibition can be relieved by adding lactose or isopropyl-β-D-thiogalactopyranoside (IPTG).
   2660..2687    -  terminator     rrnB T2 terminator: transcription terminator T2 from the E. coli rrnB gene
   2819..2862    +  terminator     rrnB T1 terminator: Escherichia coli rrnB; transcription terminator T1 from the E. coli rrnB gene
