[The description below was written by a language model from this plasmid's Addgene catalogue record and pLannotate feature annotations shown in this document.]
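Description:
pFUSB4_GCAG is a small (about 2.9 kb) intermediate array plasmid for Golden Gate assembly of TALENs. It is built on the pFUS_B4 backbone and carries a pre-assembled block of four synthetic TAL effector repeats. The repeat-variable diresidues are NN HD NI NN, which under the standard TALE code correspond to the bases G, C, A and G, as the plasmid name indicates. The depositor notes that the plasmid was made by Golden Gate cloning. It belongs to a set associated with a simplified 15-RVD GoldyTALEN design for in vivo genome engineering, in which ready-made multi-repeat modules reduce the number of pieces that must be joined to build a full DNA-binding array.

The catalogue lists the vector type as mammalian expression/TALEN, but the annotated features show only bacterial maintenance elements and no eukaryotic promoter or polyadenylation signal. This fits a cloning intermediate rather than an expression construct. Propagation in E. coli relies on a high-copy ColE1/pUC-type origin. Selection uses the aadA aminoglycoside adenylyltransferase gene (spectinomycin/streptomycin resistance), which sits downstream of a class 1 integron Pc promoter fragment and a remnant of a gentamicin acetyltransferase gene. Short leftover fragments of lacZα and lacI are present, as are rrnB T1 and T2 terminators, which probably insulate the cloning region from read-through transcription. The annotation tool did not label the TAL repeat insert itself; it most likely lies in the unannotated stretch between the lacZα remnant and the resistance cassette. In typical use, the four-repeat module would be released and combined with other repeat arrays in a final TALEN backbone supplying the nuclease scaffold, though the record does not detail those steps.
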