Addgene plasmid #48514: pFUSB4_GCAG
Depositing lab: Stephen Ekker. Depositing organization: Mayo Foundation for Medical Education and Research. Publication: High Efficiency In Vivo Genome Engineering with a Simplified 15-RVD GoldyTALEN Design. Ma AC, Lee HB, Clark KJ, Ekker SC. PLoS One. 2013 May 29;8(5):e65259. doi: 10.1371/journal.pone.0065259. Print 2013. PubMed 23734242.
Backbone
  Vector backbone: pFUS_B4
  Vector type: Mammalian Expression, TALEN
Growth in bacteria
  Bacterial resistance: Spectinomycin, 50 μg/mL
  Growth temperature: 37°C
  Growth strain: Top10
  Copy number: Unknown
Gene/Insert
  Gene/Insert name: RVD sequence: NN HD NI NN
  Species: Synthetic
  Cloning method: Unknown
  Sequencing primers: 5′ ttgatgcctggcagttccct; 3′ cgaaccgaacaggcttatgt
Terms and licenses: Academic/Nonprofit Terms; Industry Terms: Not Available to Industry
Depositor comments: Plasmid was created using Golden Gate cloning.
How to cite: pFUSB4_GCAG was a gift from Stephen Ekker (Addgene plasmid # 48514 ; http://n2t.net/addgene:48514 ; RRID:Addgene_48514)
