>Addgene plasmid #48514 | pFUSB4_GCAG | addgene partial sequence | sequence record 70892 | pCR8_F1 5'-ttgatgcctggcagttccct-3'
CACGACGTTGTAAAACGACGGCCAGTCTTAAGCGTCTCATGGCCTGACCCCGGACCAAGTGGTGGCTATC
GCCAGCAACAATGGCGGCAAGCAAGCGCTCGAAACGGTGCAGCGGCTGTTGCCGGTGCTGTGCCAGGACC
ATGGCCTGACTCCGGACCAAGTGGTGGCTATCGCCAGCCACGATGGCGGCAAGCAAGCGCTCGAAACGGT
GCAGCGGCTGTTGCCGGTGCTGTGCCAGGACCATGGCCTGACCCCGGACCAAGTGGTGGCTATCGCCAGC
AACATTGGCGGCAAGCAAGCGCTCGAAACGGTGCAGCGGCTGTTGCCGGTGCTGTGCCAGGACCATGGCC
TGACCCCGGACCAAGTGGTGGCTATCGCCAGCAACAATGGCGGCAAGCAAGCGCTCGAAACGGTGCAGCG
GCTGTTGCCGGTGCTGTGCCAGGACCATGGCCTGACCCCGGACCAAGTGGTGGCTATCGAGACGTCTAGA
CCAGCCAGGACAGAAATGCCTCGACTTCGCTGCTACCCAAGGTTGCCGGGTGACGCACACCGTGGAAACG
GATGAAGGCACGAACCCAGTGGACATAAGCCTGTTCGGTTCGTAAGCTGTAATGCAAGTAGCGTATGCGC
TCACGCAACTGGTCCAGAACCTTGACCGAACGCAGCGGTGGTAACGGCGCAGTGGCGGTTTTCATGGCTT
GTTATGACTGTTTTTTTGGGGTACAGTCTATGCCTCGGGCATCCAAGCAGCAAGCGCGTTACGCCGTGGG
TCGATGTTTGATGTTATGGAGCAGCAACGATGTTACGCAGCAGGGCAGTCGCCCTAAAACAAAGTTAAAC
ATTATGAGGGAAGCGGTGATCGCCGAAGTATCGACTCAACTATCAGAGGTAGTTGGCGTCATCGAGCGCC
ATCTCGAACCGACGTTGCTGGCCGTACATTTGTA
